>Addgene plasmid #248762 | pEM118 | addgene full sequence | sequence record 496344 | Addgene NGS Result
GTTCCTCGATTCAGATCTAAAGGATCCAATCTAGATAAAACGAAAGGCTCAGTCGAAAGACTGGGCCTTT
CGTTTTACAATTGGGCTACCTTTTTTTTGTTTTGTTTGCAATGGTTAATCTATTGTTAAAATTTAAAGTT
TCACTTGAACTTTCAAATAATGTTCTTATATTTCCAGTGTCGAAAGAAACAAAGTAGGACTGATCACACA
ACATTTAAAAAATAACATTATGAAAGCACTCGAAAAGAGATTCAAAGGTAATATTAACAATAATTTATTT
TCAATGGCACGTACCCCGAGCCGTAGCAGCATTGGTAGCCTGCGTAGTCCGCATACCCATAAAGCAATTC
TGACCAGCACCATTGAAATCCTGAAAGAATGTGGTTATAGCGGTCTGAGCATTGAAAGCGTTGCACGTCG
TGCCGGTGCAAGCAAACCGACCATTTATCGTTGGTGGACCAATAAAGCAGCACTGATTGCCGAAGTGTAT
GAAAATGAAAGCGAACAGGTGCGTAAATTTCCGGATCTGGGTAGCTTTAAAGCCGATCTGGATTTTCTGC
TGCGTAATCTGTGGAAAGTTTGGCGTGAAACCATTTGTGGTGAAGCATTTCGTTGTGTTATTGCAGAAGC
ACAGCTGGACCCTGCAACCCTGACCCAGCTGAAAGATCAGTTTATGGAACGTCGTCGTGAGATGCCGAAA
AAACTGGTTGAAAATGCCATTAGCAATGGTGAACTGCCGAAAGATACCAATCGTGAACTGCTGCTGGATA
TGATTTTTGGTTTTTGTTGGTATCGCCTGCTGACCGAACAGCTGACCGTTGAACAGGATATTGAAGAATT
TACCTTCCTGCTGATTAATGGTGTTTGTCCGGGTACACAGCGTTAACTAGGGCCCATACCCCCAGGCATC
AAATAAAACGAAAGGCTCAGTCGAAAGACTGGGCCTTTCGTTTTATCTGTTGTTTGTCGGTGAACGCTCT
CTACTAGAGTCACACTGGCTCACCTTCGGGTGGGCCTTTCTGCGTTTATACGACGTACGGTGGAATCTGA
TTCGTTACCAATTGACATGATACGAAACGTACCGTATCGACGGTGAGACCTTACTTCGCGTTATGCAGGC
TTCCTCGCTCACTGACTCGCTGCGCTCGGTCGTTCGGCTGCGGCGAGCGGTATCAGCTCACTCAAAGGCG
GTAATACGGTTATCCACAGAATCAGGGGATAACGCAGGAAAGAACATGTGAGCAAAAGGCCAGCAAAAGG
CCAGGAACCGTAAAAAGGCCGCGTTGCTGGCGTTTTTCCACAGGCTCCGCCCCCCTGACGAGCATCACAA
AAATCGACGCTCAAGTCAGAGGTGGCGAAACCCGACAGGACTATAAAGATACCAGGCGTTTCCCCCTGGA
AGCTCCCTCGTGCGCTCTCCTGTTCCGACCCTGCCGCTTACCGGATACCTGTCCGCCTTTCTCCCTTCGG
GAAGCGTGGCGCTTTCTCATAGCTCACGCTGTAGGTATCTCAGTTCGGTGTAGGTCGTTCGCTCCAAGCT
GGGCTGTGTGCACGAACCCCCCGTTCAGCCCGACCGCTGCGCCTTATCCGGTAACTATCGTCTTGAGTCC
AACCCGGTAAGACACGACTTATCGCCACTGGCAGCAGCCACTGGTAACAGGATTAGCAGAGCGAGGTATG
TAGGCGGTGCTACAGAGTTCTTGAAGTGGTGGCCTAACTACGGCTACACTAGAAGAACAGTATTTGGTAT
CTGCGCTCTGCTGAAGCCAGTTACCTTCGGAAAAAGAGTTGGTAGCTCTTGATCCGGCAAACAAACCACC
GCTGGTAGCGGTGGTTTTTTTGTTTGCAAGCAGCAGATTACGCGCAGAAAAAAAGGATCTCAAGAAGATC
CTTTGATCTTTTCTACGGGGTCTGACGCTCAGTGGAACGAAAACTCACGTTAAGGGATTTTGGTCATGAG
ATTATCAAAAAGGATCTTCACCTAGATCCTTTTAAATTAAAAATGAAGTTTTAAATCAATCTAAAGTATA
TATGAGTAAACTTGGTCTGACAGCTCGAGGCTTGGATTCTCACCAATAAAAAACGCCCGGCGGCAACCGA
GCGTTCTGAACAAATCCAGATGGAGTTCTGAGGTCATTACTGGATCTATCAACAGGAGTCCAAGCGAGCT
CGATATCAAATTACGCCCCGCCCTGCCACTCATCGCAGTACTGTTGTAATTCATTAAGCATTCTGCCGAC
ATGGAAGCCATCACAAACGGCATGATGAACCTGAATCGCCAGCGGCATCAGCACCTTGTCGCCTTGCGTA
TAATATTTGCCCATGGTGAAAACGGGGGCGAAGAAGTTGTCCATATTGGCCACGTTTAAATCAAAACTGG
TGAAACTCACCCAGGGATTGGCTGACACGAAAAACATATTCTCAATAAACCCTTTAGGGAAATAGGCCAG
GTTTTCACCGTAACACGCCACATCTTGCGAATATATGTGTAGAAACTGCCGGAAATCGTCGTGGTATTCA
CTCCAGAGCGATGAAAACGTTTCAGTTTGCTCATGGAAAACGGTGTAACAAGGGTGAACACTATCCCATA
TCACCAGCTCACCGTCTTTCATTGCCATACGAAATTCCGGATGAGCATTCATCAGGCGGGCAAGAATGTG
AATAAAGGCCGGATAAAACTTGTGCTTATTTTTCTTTACGGTCTTTAAAAAGGCCGTAATATCCAGCTGA
ACGGTCTGGTTATAGGTACATTGAGCAACTGACTGAAATGCCTCAAAATGTTCTTTACGATGCCATTGGG
ATATATCAACGGTGGTATATCCAGTGATTTTTTTCTCCATTTTAGCTTCCTTAGCTCCTGAAAATCTCGA
TAACTCAAAAAATACGCCCGGTAGTGATCTTATTTCATTATGGTGAAAGTTGGAACCTCTTACGTGCCCG
ATCAACTCGAGTGCCACCTGACGTCTAAGAAACCATTATTATCATGACATTAACCTATAAAAATAGGCGT
ATCACGAGGCAGAATTTCAGATAAAAAAAATCCTTAGCTTTCGCTAAGGATGATTTCTGGAATTCGCGGC
CGCTTCTAGAATCTAGGTCTCC
Features (pLannotate 1.2.2; 9 found; start..end, strand, type, name):
     35..77      -  terminator     rrnB T1 terminator: Escherichia coli rrnB; transcription terminator T1 from the E. coli rrnB gene
    910..981     +  terminator     rrnB T1 terminator: transcription terminator T1 from the E. coli rrnB gene
    997..1024    +  terminator     T7Te terminator: phage T7 early transcription terminator
   1295..1883    -  rep_origin     ori: high-copy-number ColE1/pMB1/pBR322/pUC origin of replication
   2066..2160    -  terminator     lambda t0 terminator: transcription terminator from phage lambda
   2184..2840    -  CDS            cat: CAT_ECOLX - Experimental evidence at protein level: Swiss-Prot protein existence level 1. This enzyme is an effector of chloramphenicol resistance in bacteria. From Escherichia coli. This protein is used as a marker in many commonly used cloning vectors, such as pACYC184.
   2841..2938    -  promoter       cat promoter: promoter of the E. coli cat gene encoding chloramphenicol acetyltransferase
   3024..3067    -  terminator     bacterial terminator: putative bacterial transcription terminator
   3070..3089    +  misc_feature   BioBrick prefix: BioBrick prefix for parts that start with "ATG"
