[The description below was written by a language model from this plasmid's Addgene catalogue record and pLannotate feature annotations shown in this document.]
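Description:
pEM118 is a small (about 3.1 kb) high-copy bacterial part vector from a Bacteroides synthetic biology toolkit, intended to supply a PhlF repressor expression unit as a module for Golden Gate assembly. It is maintained in E. coli through a ColE1/pMB1-type origin of replication and selected with chloramphenicol. Resistance comes from a cat (chloramphenicol acetyltransferase) gene driven by its native cat promoter and followed by the phage lambda t0 terminator. Additional terminators flank the cloning region, namely a short reverse-oriented rrnB T1 fragment and a putative bacterial terminator next to a BioBrick prefix remnant. These presumably insulate the part from read-through transcription originating in the backbone.

The synthetic insert is recorded as PBfP2E5-RBS1PLP-PhlF-rrnBT1-T7Te, that is, a promoter, a ribosome binding site, the PhlF coding sequence and a double terminator. PhlF is a TetR-family repressor widely used in genetic circuits, where it silences promoters carrying its operator and is relieved by 2,4-diacetylphloroglucinol. The automated annotation detects only the rrnB T1 and T7Te terminators at the 3' end of this cassette. The promoter, RBS and PhlF open reading frame are not annotated and presumably occupy the unannotated stretch upstream of those terminators. The record does not specify the type IIS enzyme or overhangs used for assembly, and although the insert was placed in the backbone by Gibson cloning, no restriction sites are listed. The plasmid serves as a storage and donor vector, letting the PhlF unit be combined with other toolkit parts into multi-gene circuits, such as the biosensors described in the associated work.
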