Addgene plasmid #248762: pEM118
Purpose: PhlF part vector for Golden Gate Assembly
Depositing lab: Carolina Tropini. Depositing organization: University of British Columbia. Publication: A Bacteroides synthetic biology toolkit to build an in vivo malabsorption biosensor. McCallum G, Burckhardt JC, He J, Hong A, Potvin-Trottier L, Tropini C. Cell. 2026 Feb 19;189(4):1245-1261.e21. doi: 10.1016/j.cell.2025.12.052. Epub 2026 Jan 28. PubMed 41610848.
Backbone
  Vector backbone: pMB1
  Vector type: Bacterial Expression
Growth in bacteria
  Bacterial resistance: Chloramphenicol, 25 μg/mL
  Growth temperature: 37°C
  Growth strain: DH5alpha
  Copy number: High Copy
Gene/Insert
  Gene/Insert name: PBfP2E5-RBS1PLP-PhlF-rrnBT1-T7Te
  Species: Synthetic
  Cloning method: Gibson Cloning
Terms and licenses: Academic/Nonprofit Terms; Industry Terms: Not Available to Industry
How to cite: pEM118 was a gift from Carolina Tropini (Addgene plasmid # 248762 ; http://n2t.net/addgene:248762 ; RRID:Addgene_248762)
